>Addgene plasmid #222987 | CL7_2xNLS_iGeoCas9(C1)_2xNLS_His | addgene full sequence | sequence record 440601 | Addgene NGS Result
CGCGTTTGGACCCTGGAACAAAACCTCCAAAGAACCACCACCACCGCCTTCAATATCAATGTTGCGTTTC
GGGGTAACAACGCTAATGTTATCCATATCATAAACGCCACCATTCTGTTCAATCGGTTTCTGATGATTCA
GTTCAAATGAGGTACGTTTACCGCTAACATCCTGGGTACGTGTTTTCGGTGCTTTACCAACTTTCATACG
ATCATTGTTATTGCGGCTAAACTGTTTGCTCAGTTCAGGATCTTTGCTAACTTCTTCCCAAAAGGTTTCA
CGAAAATCATCGAAGCTCTCGAATTCTTTATCACGCAGTTTATTTGCAATACGATCCGGAACCGGACTAC
CCAGATCTTTACCGGCATTGTTCAGCCATTTGTTATTAACCGGTTTACCTTCACCGGTTGCTTTACCCGG
TTCATTGCTTTTGCTCATGGTGTATTACCTCTTAATAATTAAGTGTGCCTTTCGGCGATATGGCGTGCTT
TACAGATTTTGAAGCGTTAAAGGAATGTGCACTACGAGGGGTATCAACGATAACTCTTGAAGGGACTTGC
CTTACTACACTGGATATGCGCTAGCACATCAAATTGTTATCCGCTCACAATTACACATTATACGAGCCGA
TGATTAATTGTCAACCACACCATTCCTTGCGGCGGCGGTGCTCAACGGCCTCAACCTACTACTGGGCTGC
TTCCTAATGCAGGAGTCGCATAAGGGAGAGCGTCGAGATCCCGGACACCATCGAATGGCGCAAAACCTTT
CGCGGTATGGCATGATAGCGCCCGGAAGAGAGTCAATTCAGGGTGGTGAATGTGAAACCAGTAACGTTAT
ACGATGTCGCAGAGTATGCCGGTGTCTCTTATCAGACCGTTTCCCGCGTGGTGAACCAGGCCAGCCACGT
TTCTGCGAAAACGCGGGAAAAAGTGGAAGCGGCGATGGCGGAGCTGAATTACATTCCCAACCGCGTGGCA
CAACAACTGGCGGGCAAACAGTCGTTGCTGATTGGCGTTGCCACCTCCAGTCTGGCCCTGCACGCGCCGT
CGCAAATTGTCGCGGCGATTAAATCTCGCGCCGATCAACTGGGTGCCAGCGTGGTGGTGTCGATGGTAGA
ACGAAGCGGCGTCGAAGCCTGTAAAGCGGCGGTGCACAATCTTCTCGCGCAACGCGTCAGTGGGCTGATC
ATTAACTATCCGCTGGATGACCAGGATGCCATTGCTGTGGAAGCTGCCTGCACTAATGTTCCGGCGTTAT
TTCTTGATGTCTCTGACCAGACACCCATCAACAGTATTATTTTCTCCCATGAAGACGGTACGCGACTGGG
CGTGGAGCATCTGGTCGCATTGGGTCACCAGCAAATCGCGCTGTTAGCGGGCCCATTAAGTTCTGTCTCG
GCGCGTCTGCGTCTGGCTGGCTGGCATAAATATCTCACTCGCAATCAAATTCAGCCGATAGCGGAACGGG
AAGGCGACTGGAGTGCCATGTCCGGTTTTCAACAAACCATGCAAATGCTGAATGAGGGCATCGTTCCCAC
TGCGATGCTGGTTGCCAACGATCAGATGGCGCTGGGCGCAATGCGCGCCATTACCGAGTCCGGGCTGCGC
GTTGGTGCGGATATCTCGGTAGTGGGATACGACGATACCGAAGACAGCTCATGTTATATCCCGCCGTTAA
CCACCATCAAACAGGATTTTCGCCTGCTGGGGCAAACCAGCGTGGACCGCTTGCTGCAACTCTCTCAGGG
CCAGGCGGTGAAGGGCAATCAGCTGTTGCCCGTCTCACTGGTGAAAAGAAAAACCACCCTGGCGCCCAAT
ACGCAAACCGCCTCTCCCCGCGCGTTGGCCGATTCATTAATGCAGCTGGCACGACAGGTTTCCCGACTGG
AAAGCGGGCAGTGAGCGCAACGCAATTAATGTAAGTTAGCTCACTCATTAGGCACCGGGATCTCGACCGA
TGCCCTTGAGAGCCTTCAACCCAGTCAGCTCCTTCCGGTGGGCGCGGGGCATGACTATGTGAGCAAAAGG
CCAGCAAAAGGCCAGGAACCGTAAAAAGGCCGCGTTGCTGGCGTTTTTCCATAGGCTCCGCCCCCCTGAC
GAGCATCACAAAAATCGACGCTCAAGTCAGAGGTGGCGAAACCCGACAGGACTATAAAGATACCAGGCGT
TTCCCCCTGGAAGCTCCCTCGTGCGCTCTCCTGTTCCGACCCTGCCGCTTACCGGATACCTGTCCGCCTT
TCTCCCTTCGGGAAGCGTGGCGCTTTCTCATAGCTCACGCTGTAGGTATCTCAGTTCGGTGTAGGTCGTT
CGCTCCAAGCTGGGCTGTGTGCACGAACCCCCCGTTCAGCCCGACCGCTGCGCCTTATCCGGTAACTATC
GTCTTGAGTCCAACCCGGTAAGACACGACTTATCGCCACTGGCAGCAGCCACTGGTAACAGGATTAGCAG
AGCGAGGTATGTAGGCGGTGCTACAGAGTTCTTGAAGTGGTGGCCTAACTACGGCTACACTAGAAGAACA
GTATTTGGTATCTGCGCTCTGCTGAAGCCAGTTACCTTCGGAAAAAGAGTTGGTAGCTCTTGATCCGGCA
AACAAACCACCGCTGGTAGCGGTGGTTTTTTTGTTTGCAAGCAGCAGATTACGCGCAGAAAAAAAGGATC
TCAAGAAGATCCTTTGATCTTTTCTACGGGGTCTGACGCTCAGTGGAACGAAAACTCACGTTAAGGGATT
TTGGTCATGAGATTATCAAAAAGGATCTTCACCTAGATCCTTTTAAATTAAAAATGAAGTTTTAAATCAA
TCTAAAGTATATATGAGTAAACTTGGTCTGACAGTTACCAATGCTTAATCAGTGAGGCACCTATCTCAGC
GATCTGTCTATTTCGTTCATCCATAGTTGCCTGACTCCCCGTCGTGTAGATAACTACGATACGGGAGGGC
TTACCATCTGGCCCCAGTGCTGCAATGATACCGCGAGACCCACGCTCACCGGCTCCAGATTTATCAGCAA
TAAACCAGCCAGCCGGAAGGGCCGAGCGCAGAAGTGGTCCTGCAACTTTATCCGCCTCCATCCAGTCTAT
TAATTGTTGCCGGGAAGCTAGAGTAAGTAGTTCGCCAGTTAATAGTTTGCGCAACGTTGTTGCCATTGCT
ACAGGCATCGTGGTGTCACGCTCGTCGTTTGGTATGGCTTCATTCAGCTCCGGTTCCCAACGATCAAGGC
GAGTTACATGATCCCCCATGTTGTGCAAAAAAGCGGTTAGCTCCTTCGGTCCTCCGATCGTTGTCAGAAG
TAAGTTGGCCGCAGTGTTATCACTCATGGTTATGGCAGCACTGCATAATTCTCTTACTGTCATGCCATCC
GTAAGATGCTTTTCTGTGACTGGTGAGTACTCAACCAAGTCATTCTGAGAATAGTGTATGCGGCGACCGA
GTTGCTCTTGCCCGGCGTCAATACGGGATAATACCGCGCCACATAGCAGAACTTTAAAAGTGCTCATCAT
TGGAAAACGTTCTTCGGGGCGAAAACTCTCAAGGATCTTACCGCTGTTGAGATCCAGTTCGATGTAACCC
ACTCGTGCACCCAACTGATCTTCAGCATCTTTTACTTTCACCAGCGTTTCTGGGTGAGCAAAAACAGGAA
GGCAAAATGCCGCAAAAAAGGGAATAAGGGCGACACGGAAATGTTGAATACTCATACTCTTCCTTTTTCA
ATATTATTGAAGCATTTATCAGGGTTATTGTCTCATGAGCGGATACATATTTGAATGTATTTAGAAAAAT
AAACAAATAGGGGTTCCGCGCACATTTCCCCGAAAAGTGCCACCTGACGCCTGATGCGGTATTTTCTCCT
TACGCATCTGTGCGGTATTTCACACCGCATACGTCAAAGCAACCATAGTGTCGACGAGAGCGTTCACCGA
CAAACAACAGATAAAACGAAAGGCCCAGTCTTTCGACTGAGCCTTTCGTTTTATTTGATGCCTGGAGATC
CTTACTCGACATGTGTCAGAGGTTTTCACCGTCATCACCGAAACGCGCGAGACGAAAGGGCCTGCGCATT
CTCATTGCACCCAAATTTATTCTTCACAAAAATAATAATAGATTTTATTACGCGATCGATTATTTATTTC
CTGAAAACAAATAAAAAAATCCCCGCCAAATGGCAGGGATCTTAGATTCTGTGCTTTTAAGCAGAGATTA
CCTATTAATGGTGATGGTGATGGTGAGAACCTGGGCCCTGAAAAAGCACTTCTAATGAAACTTTTCTCTT
CTTCTTAGGAGATCCGCCTACTTTTCTCTTTTTTTTAGGTGACCCGTCACGAGTAGATTGCAGTGGACGA
ATGGTTTTGCCAGGTTTGCTGTGTGCGGAGGACGCCAGACCGACACGTTTCTCGCCACGCACTTTATAGA
TGTTACCCAGAACATCAACTTGATATTTCTCGAAACGTTTCAGGGTGCGAGAGCCAACGCCACGCAGAGA
GAAACGGTGGTCGTGAGAAATCAGTTCCAGGCCGCCGTTTGCGGAGTCGATCGTTTTATAGTAAACGAAC
ACGTCTTTCACGTTAATTTCTTCGCCTGCAGCGGTTTTAACGGTTTTTTCACGCGGCAGTTCGATGCGGA
TCAGGTCGTTCGGATACAGGCTGAAACGAAACGTGTAATCTTCGGTCATTTCTTTCCATTCAGAGTACGG
CTTGTTCGGTTCAATCGCTTTGTTCGGCAGAATGCCTTTCATGATGTCCATGGTATACACCGGTACACAG
TAGTATTTACCATCTTTTTCGAACACGTCCACGCGAACGATGTTGGAATTGTAGGCCACGGTTTTACCAT
CGTTCAGAGGGATCACCTGGTTTCTCGTGTCGATAATTTTTACAGTACGGATTACCGGGCCCGGTTCGCC
GTTTTTTTTCGGTTTGTACAGAGGCCCCTGGAATGCCTTTTTCGGGTCGTTGTTATGCTCCAGCAGACGC
TGGCGGATGGCTTCATAAGTGCGTGGATCGGATTCTTTACCGTACATTGGGAAGTGGCCGGATGCATCCA
GTTTAATCTTGGACAGTTTGGTTTTTACTACGGTCTGGATTTTACCGGAGCGTTCGTCGATGCCCACGTA
ACGGCGCAGCGTTTCCTGGTGCGCAGCGCCAGTAACAGAACGTTTCGGCATACGGCTGACAAACACCGGC
TGCAGAGATTCCAGTTTTTGGTCATCGTAGTTACCCAGGTTCAGAGCTTTGATGCTTTCTTTAGGATGTT
TGGACAGACGAGCACGCAGTTCGTCCGCGAAGTGCGGCCACGGCTGCGGAAAATGCGGTTCGGTTTTTTT
GGCCAGTTCCTTGTTCTGCTCACGACGCTGGTAGAATGCGGTCACCTTAGCGATATCGCTTGGGGTGGTG
CACGCCACAATAACGGCGTCAACAGCGTGGTGCAGATCGCTTTCCTCACGGTTCTTGTTGAACTCCCAGC
GAGAACGCAGGTGGGCGGTAACACGGCCGTTTACGGTATAAACTTTCTGTTTATCGTCGGATTCCGCAAA
TTTCAGGTGTTCACGAATGAAGTTTGCGAAGAAGCGGCTGATGTAGCGAGTATCGTTCAGGTTACGGTTT
TTGAATTCAGTCTCTTCGTTTTCATCGTAGTGCAGACGCAGCAGACGGTCACGTTTCTTTTTAGAGAACT
GTTTATTGGTCAGGACGAAGGTTTCGAACTGTTGCCAACGCTCAGTGCCAACACCCAGATATTCAGCTGG
GATGCGGTTGCCTTTCTCACGGTTTTCGCGAGTCAGAACCAGAACTTTGTTGGTATAAGAATCATCCAGA
GAGCGGGAGTACGGGATCACATGATCTACTTCAACGTAACCTGGCTCCAGCAGACGTTCGATCTCGATCG
GCTGCAGAGAGTAAGCACAGCGACCGTTCTGTTCAGACCACAGCTTGAACTTCACAATATCGTGACCAGT
AGGGTTCAGAGTCAGACCGTATTCCATCAGCTGGCGGATCGCGGTTTCGTTTTTTTTACGGTTTTCATCC
TGTTCCTTTTTAGTTTTACGACGCTCGTCAAAAGTCTGGCTCAGGTCGCGCGCCAGTTCGATATGGATGG
AAACCGGGCTGCCGTACTTTTTGATGATCGCGTTGACTACTTTGCGCGCCTGGGTCAGTGCACGCATTAC
TACAGGGTTCGCAATCGGCTGGATGTTCGGCAGCAGCATAGTTTTTTGCTTCTTTTTCGGACCGGTGAAG
GTGTAGCCTGCACGTTCACAAGCGGAGGAGTAGACTTCACCCTGTTCCATATACGGCAGGATGGAACGCA
GAGCTTTCAGAGACAGGTGACCGAATTTAGTGAAGGACAGGTTCAGCAGTTCTTCAATCAGCTCGTTATC
GTAAACTTTGTTAGCCAGGTTAGGCATACGTTTGCCGTTCTGTTCGTACTCGTTGCGCAGGTAAGAGTGG
ATATCCGCATCGTCTTTAAACAGGGTCAGCGCGTAACCGAAGGTATCAAAGTCGATCGGCAGGAAGCTGC
TGGATTTACCCTTGCCGTAAACTTTATCTACAGCTTTACGGATCTGGTGGTATGCATCCAGTTCCAGGAA
ACGAATGTTTTCGTTCTGCTTACGAGATTCACCGCGATCGTAAACGATGCCCTTGAAGTAGGTGTCGTCC
GGCAGATGCAGCAGGGTACGAATATCGTGGTAGGTAATTTTGTTTTTCTGGAATGCTTGTTCATACAGCA
GACGACGTTCTTCGTCGGTCAGGCCGCGGGCGCCAGACGGAGAAATCAGACGCAGTTTGTTGATATGTTC
CCACGCGATAAAAGACTGGAAGGTATAGGTGGCTTTCGGCGCACGTTTTTCCTTCGGTTCGAAAGTACAA
AAGCCTACTTTTTTTTCGATATCATCTTTAGACGCCACCGGACGCTGAGATGCCCAAATGGTAATATATT
CGTTTTCGAATTCTTCGGTGCAAGACATGTCGCCGAATTCGCGCTGTTTGGAGAAAATCAGACGGATTTC
ACGTTCCAGGTCATCGCGTGCAATGGTGTTGATGTAGTTTTCGCCTTTGTTACGCTTATGCAGTGCGAAT
TTCGGGTCTTTAACAATCATTTCGCCCACGGTACGGTAGCTAGACAGAATTGCACGGTTCCCCTCAATAT
GTTTCAGCATAGTGGAGTTCTCTTTATTGGAGCGTTCAGATTTACGGTTAGATTTGAAGCCACGACGCTT
TGCCAGATGCAGCAGGACACGCGCCAGTTCGTCGTTGTTCAGCTTACGGTCCAGGGCTTCTACACGCAGC
TGCCATACGTCGATCTCGTGTTTTTCTTCGAACAGTTTATCCAGTTCTTCTTTCGTCAGGATGCCTTCAC
GAATAACCAGGCGACGAATACGCTCCAGACGGTGTTTACGACGACGCAGGCGGCGGCGTGCGCTACGTGC
CAGACGACGCGGTAGAGCCAGAGATTCACCGGTCTGCGGGTTCTCCGCACGGTCAAAAATGCGCACGCCC
AGATCTTCGATACGAGGGATATCCAGGTTCATGACTGCCCAACCAACAGAGGTAATACCGATGTCCAGGC
CAATCTTATAACGCATGGTAGCTGCTGGGACTCCGTGGATACCTACTTTCCGTTTCTTTTTCGGAGATCC
CCCGACTTTACGCTTTTTCTTTGGTGT
Features (pLannotate 1.2.2; 17 found; start..end, strand, type, name):
     43..435     -  CDS            colE7 (fragment): CEA7_ECOLX - Also known as cea. Experimental evidence at protein level: Swiss-Prot protein existence level 1. Colicins are polypeptide toxins produced by and active against E.coli and closely related bacteria. From Escherichia coli.
    439..572     -  5'UTR          cspA 5'UTR: cspA; 5'UTR of the E. coli cold shock protein cspA gene (Mitta et al., 1997)
    594..610     -  protein_bind   lac operator: The lac repressor binds to the lac operator to inhibit transcription in E. coli. This inhibition can be relieved by adding lactose or isopropyl-β-D-thiogalactopyranoside (IPTG). lac repressor encoded by lacI
    616..644     -  promoter       tac promoter: strong E. coli promoter; hybrid between the trp and lac UV5 promoters
    648..736     +  CDS            TcR (fragment): tetracycline efflux protein; tet; confers resistance to tetracycline
    744..821     +  promoter       lacI promoter: lacI
    822..1904    +  CDS            lacI: lac repressor; lacI; The lac repressor binds to the lac operator to inhibit transcription in E. coli. This inhibition can be relieved by adding lactose or isopropyl-β-D-thiogalactopyranoside (IPTG).
   1917..1938    +  protein_bind   CAP binding site: CAP binding activates transcription in the presence of cAMP. E. coli catabolite activator protein
   1953..2018    +  CDS            TcR (fragment): tetracycline efflux protein; tet; confers resistance to tetracycline
   2076..2664    -  rep_origin     ori: high-copy-number ColE1/pMB1/pBR322/pUC origin of replication
   2835..3695    -  CDS            AmpR: β-lactamase; bla; confers resistance to ampicillin, carbenicillin, and related antibiotics
   3696..3800    -  promoter       AmpR promoter: bla
   3830..3881    -  misc_feature   bom (fragment): basis of mobility region from pBR322
   3906..3977    -  terminator     rrnB T1 terminator: transcription terminator T1 from the E. coli rrnB gene
   4006..4041    -  CDS            rop (fragment): Rop protein, which maintains plasmids at low copy number; rop
   4053..4197    -  3'UTR          cspA 3'UTR: cspA; 3'UTR of the E. coli cold shock protein cspA gene (Mitta et al., 1997)
   4208..4225    -  CDS            6xHis: 6xHis affinity tag
