[The description below was written by a language model from this plasmid's Addgene catalogue record and pLannotate feature annotations shown in this document.]
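Description:
CL7_2xNLS_iGeoCas9(C1)_2xNLS_His is a 7,657-nt bacterial expression plasmid built on a pCold backbone for producing a recombinant, engineered GeoCas9 variant, iGeoCas9(C1) (also recorded as iGeoCas9(R1-GRK)), in E. coli. It is maintained through a high-copy ColE1/pUC-type origin and selected with ampicillin via the β-lactamase gene. The short TcR, rop and bom matches in the annotation are backbone remnants rather than functional elements.

The expression cassette lies on the reverse strand. A tac promoter followed by a lac operator drives transcription, and a plasmid-borne lacI gene with its own promoter supplies the repressor, so expression is IPTG-inducible. The transcript carries the cspA 5' and 3' untranslated regions characteristic of pCold cold-shock vectors, which favour translation at low temperature, and an rrnB T1 terminator lies downstream. The synthetic 3,891-bp insert encodes an N-terminal CL7 tag, annotated as a colicin E7 fragment. CL7 is a variant of the colicin E7 DNase domain that binds its immunity protein Im7 very tightly and is used for high-affinity purification. According to the construct name, the tag is followed by two nuclear localization signals, the iGeoCas9(C1) coding sequence, two more nuclear localization signals and a C-terminal 6xHis tag. The automated feature table annotates only the CL7 and His ends; the Cas9 coding region and the NLS sequences between them are not labelled, although the unannotated span is consistent with their location.

The dual affinity tags support purification of the nuclease, and the flanking NLSs direct the protein to the nucleus of eukaryotic cells. The associated work concerns lipid nanoparticle delivery of a stable Cas9 ribonucleoprotein for lung and liver editing, suggesting the purified protein is intended for RNP assembly.
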