Addgene plasmid #222987: CL7_2xNLS_iGeoCas9(C1)_2xNLS_His
Purpose: Bacterial expression of iGeoCas9(C1) construct
Depositing lab: Jennifer Doudna. Depositing organization: University of California, Berkeley. Publication: Lung and liver editing by lipid nanoparticle delivery of a stable CRISPR-Cas9 RNP. Chen K, Han H, Zhao S, Xu B, Yin B, Trinidad M, Burgstone BW, Murthy N, Doudna JA. bioRxiv [Preprint]. 2023 Nov 15:2023.11.15.566339. doi: 10.1101/2023.11.15.566339. PubMed 38014175.
Backbone
  Vector backbone: pCold
  Vector type: Bacterial Expression, CRISPR
Growth in bacteria
  Bacterial resistance: Ampicillin, 100 μg/mL
  Growth temperature: 37°C
  Growth strain: DH5alpha
  Growth instructions: The Doudna lab uses BL21 Rosetta E. coli for protein expression.
  Copy number: High Copy
Gene/Insert
  Gene/Insert name: CL7_2xNLS_iGeoCas9(C1)_2xNLS_His (alt name: 2x-iGeoCas9(R1-GRK)-2x)
  Species: Synthetic
  Insert size (bp): 3891
  Promoter: tac
  Tag / fusion protein: His (C terminal on insert); CL7 (N terminal on insert)
  Cloning method: Gibson Cloning
  Sequencing primers: 5′ agcggataacaatttgatgtgc; 3′ ATAATACCGCGCCACATAGC
Terms and licenses: Academic/Nonprofit Terms; Industry Terms: Not Available to Industry
How to cite: CL7_2xNLS_iGeoCas9(C1)_2xNLS_His was a gift from Jennifer Doudna (Addgene plasmid # 222987 ; http://n2t.net/addgene:222987 ; RRID:Addgene_222987)
